>Addgene plasmid #148263 | pnEA-NpM-DmCUP_325-376-R329E-GB1_AA | depositor full sequence | sequence record 290711 | Full Sequence
TTCTTGAAGACGAAAGGGCCTCGTGATACGCCTATTTTTATAGGTTAATGTCATGATAATAATGGTTTCT
TAGACGTCAGGTGGCACTTTTCGGGGAAATGTGCGCGGAACCCCTATTTGTTTATTTTTCTAAATACATT
CAAATATGTATCCGCTCATGAGACAATAACCCTGATAAATGCTTCAATAATATTGAAAAAGGAAGAGTAT
GAGTATTCAACATTTCCGTGTCGCCCTTATTCCCTTTTTTGCGGCATTTTGCCTTCCTGTTTTTGCTCAC
CCAGAAACGCTGGTGAAAGTAAAAGATGCTGAAGATCAGTTGGGTGCACGAGTGGGTTACATCGAACTGG
ATCTCAACAGCGGTAAGATCCTTGAGAGTTTTCGCCCCGAAGAACGTTTTCCAATGATGAGCACTTTTAA
AGTTCTGCTATGTGGCGCGGTATTATCCCGTGTTGACGCCGGGCAAGAGCAACTCGGTCGCCGCATACAC
TATTCTCAGAATGACTTGGTTGAGTACTCACCAGTCACAGAAAAGCATCTTACGGATGGCATGACAGTAA
GAGAATTATGCAGTGCTGCCATAACCATGAGTGATAACACTGCGGCCAACTTACTTCTGACAACGATCGG
AGGACCGAAGGAGCTAACCGCTTTTTTGCACAACATGGGGGATCATGTAACTCGCCTTGATCGTTGGGAA
CCGGAGCTGAATGAAGCCATACCAAACGACGAGCGTGACACCACGATGCCTGCAGCAATGGCAACAACGT
TGCGCAAACTATTAACTGGCGAACTACTTACTCTAGCTTCCCGGCAACAATTAATAGACTGGATGGAGGC
GGATAAAGTTGCAGGACCACTTCTGCGCTCGGCCCTTCCGGCTGGCTGGTTTATTGCTGATAAATCTGGA
GCCGGTGAGCGTGGGTCTCGCGGTATCATTGCAGCACTGGGGCCAGATGGTAAGCCCTCCCGTATCGTAG
TTATCTACACGACGGGGAGTCAGGCAACTATGGATGAACGAAATAGACAGATCGCTGAGATAGGTGCCTC
ACTGATTAAGCATTGGTAACTGTCAGACCAAGTTTACTCATATATACTTTAGATTGATTTAAAACTTCAT
TTTTAATTTAAAAGGATCTAGGTGAAGATCCTTTTTGATAATCTCATGACCAAAATCCCTTAACGTGAGT
TTTCGTTCCACTGAGCGTCAGACCCCGTAGAAAAGATCAAAGGATCTTCTTGAGATCCTTTTTTTCTGCG
CGTAATCTGCTGCTTGCAAACAAAAAAACCACCGCTACCAGCGGTGGTTTGTTTGCCGGATCAAGAGCTA
CCAACTCTTTTTCCGAAGGTAACTGGCTTCAGCAGAGCGCAGATACCAAATACTGTCCTTCTAGTGTAGC
CGTAGTTAGGCCACCACTTCAAGAACTCTGTAGCACCGCCTACATACCTCGCTCTGCTAATCCTGTTACC
AGTGGCTGCTGCCAGTGGCGATAAGTCGTGTCTTACCGGGTTGGACTCAAGACGATAGTTACCGGATAAG
GCGCAGCGGTCGGGCTGAACGGGGGGTTCGTGCACACAGCCCAGCTTGGAGCGAACGACCTACACCGAAC
TGAGATACCTACAGCGTGAGCTATGAGAAAGCGCCACGCTTCCCGAAGGGAGAAAGGCGGACAGGTATCC
GGTAAGCGGCAGGGTCGGAACAGGAGAGCGCACGAGGGAGCTTCCAGGGGGAAACGCCTGGTATCTTTAT
AGTCCTGTCGGGTTTCGCCACCTCTGACTTGAGCGTCGATTTTTGTGATGCTCGTCAGGGGGGCGGAGCC
TATGGAAAAACGCCAGCAACGCGGCCTTTTTACGGTTCCTGGCCTTTTGCTGGCCTTTTGCTCACATGTT
CTTTCCTGCGTTATCCCCTGATTCTGTGGATAACCGTATTACCGCCTTTGAGTGAGCTGATACCGCTCGC
CGCAGCCGAACGACCGAGCGCAGCGAGTCAGTGAGCGAGGAAGCGGAAGAGCGCCTGATGCGGTATTTTC
TCCTTACGCATCTGTGCGGTATTTCACACCGCATATATGGTGCACTCTCAGTACAATCTGCTCTGATGCC
GCATAGTTAAGCCAGTATACACTCCGCTATCGCTACGTGACTGGGTCATGGCTGCGCCCCGACACCCGCC
AACACCCGCTGACGCGCCCTGACGGGCTTGTCTGCTCCCGGCATCCGCTTACAGACAAGCTGTGACCGTC
TCCGGGAGCTGCATGTGTCAGAGGTTTTCACCGTCATCACCGAAACGCGCGAGGCAGCTGCGGTAAAGCT
CATCAGCGTGGTCGTGAAGCGATTCACAGATGTCTGCCTGTTCATCCGCGTCCAGCTCGTTGAGTTTCTC
CAGAAGCGTTAATGTCTGGCTTCTGATAAAGCGGGCCATGTTAAGGGCGGTTTTTTCCTGTTTGGTCACT
GATGCCTCCGTGTAAGGGGGATTTCTGTTCATGGGGGTAATGATACCGATGAAACGAGAGAGGATGCTCA
CGATACGGGTTACTGATGATGAACATGCCCGGTTACTGGAACGTTGTGAGGGTAAACAACTGGCGGTATG
GATGCGGCGGGACCAGAGAAAAATCACTCAGGGTCAATGCCAGCGCTTCGTTAATACAGATGTAGGTGTT
CCACAGGGTAGCCAGCAGCATCCTGCGATGCAGATCCGGAACATAATGGTGCAGGGCGCTGACTTCCGCG
TTTCCAGACTTTACGAAACACGGAAACCGAAGACCATTCATGTTGTTGCTCAGGTCGCAGACGTTTTGCA
GCAGCAGTCGCTTCACGTTCGCTCGCGTATCGGTGATTCATTCTGCTAACCAGTAAGGCAACCCCGCCAG
CCTAGCCGGGTCCTCAACGACAGGAGCACGATCATGCGCACCCGTGGCCAGGACCCAACGCTGCCCGAGA
TGCGCCGCGTGCGGCTGCTGGAGATGGCGGACGCGATGGATATGTTCTGCCAAGGGTTGGTTTGCGCATT
CACAGTTCTCCGCAAGAATTGATTGGCTCCAATTCTTGGAGTGGTGAATCCGTTAGCGAGGTGCCGCCGG
CTTCCATTCAGGTCGAGGTGGCCCGGCTCCATGCACCGCGACGCAACGCGGGGAGGCAGACAAGGTATAG
GGCGGCGCCTACAATCCATGCCAACCCGTTCCATGTGCTCGCCGAGGCGGCATAAATCGCCGTGACGATC
AGCGGTCCAGTGATCGAAGTTAGGCTGGTAAGAGCCGCGAGCGATCCTTGAAGCTGTCCCTGATGGTCGT
CATCTACCTGCCTGGACAGCATGGCCTGCAACGCGGGCATCCCGATGCCGCCGGAAGCGAGAAGAATCAT
AATGGGGAAGGCCATCCAGCCTCGCGTCGCGAACGCCAGCAAGACGTAGCCCAGCGCGTCGGCCGCCATG
CCGGCGATAATGGCCTGCTTCTCGCCGAAACGTTTGGTGGCGGGACCAGTGACGAAGGCTTGAGCGAGGG
CGTGCAAGATTCCGAATACCGCAAGCGACAGGCCGATCATCGTCGCGCTCCAGCGAAAGCGGTCCTCGCC
GAAAATGACCCAGAGCGCTGCCGGCACCTGTCCTACGAGTTGCATGATAAAGAAGACAGTCATAAGTGCG
GCGACGATAGTCATGCCCCGCGCCCACCGGAAGGAGCTGACTGGGTTGAAGGCTCTCAAGGGCATCGGTC
GAGATCCCGGTGCCTAATGAGTGAGCTAACTTACATTAATTGCGTTGCGCTCACTGCCCGCTTTCCAGTC
GGGAAACCTGTCGTGCCAGCTGCATTAATGAATCGGCCAACGCGCGGGGAGAGGCGGTTTGCGTATTGGG
CGCCAGGGTGGTTTTTCTTTTCACCAGTGAGACGGGCAACAGCTGATTGCCCTTCACCGCCTGGCCCTGA
GAGAGTTGCAGCAAGCGGTCCACGCTGGTTTGCCCCAGCAGGCGAAAATCCTGTTTGATGGTGGTTAACG
GCGGGATATAACATGAGCTGTCTTCGGTATCGTCGTATCCCACTACCGAGATATCCGCACCAACGCGCAG
CCCGGACTCGGTAATGGCGCGCATTGCGCCCAGCGCCATCTGATCGTTGGCAACCAGCATCGCAGTGGGA
ACGATGCCCTCATTCAGCATTTGCATGGTTTGTTGAAAACCGGACATGGCACTCCAGTCGCCTTCCCGTT
CCGCTATCGGCTGAATTTGATTGCGAGTGAGATATTTATGCCAGCCAGCCAGACGCAGACGCGCCGAGAC
AGAACTTAATGGGCCCGCTAACAGCGCGATTTGCTGGTGACCCAATGCGACCAGATGCTCCACGCCCAGT
CGCGTACCGTCTTCATGGGAGAAAATAATACTGTTGATGGGTGTCTGGTCAGAGACATCAAGAAATAACG
CCGGAACATTAGTGCAGGCAGCTTCCACAGCAATGGCATCCTGGTCATCCAGCGGATAGTTAATGATCAG
CCCACTGACGCGTTGCGCGAGAAGATTGTGCACCGCCGCTTTACAGGCTTCGACGCCGCTTCGTTCTACC
ATCGACACCACCACGCTGGCACCCAGTTGATCGGCGCGAGATTTAATCGCCGCGACAATTTGCGACGGCG
CGTGCAGGGCCAGACTGGAGGTGGCAACGCCAATCAGCAACGACTGTTTGCCCGCCAGTTGTTGTGCCAC
GCGGTTGGGAATGTAATTCAGCTCCGCCATCGCCGCTTCCACTTTTTCCCGCGTTTTCGCAGAAACGTGG
CTGGCCTGGTTCACCACGCGGGAAACGGTCTGATAAGAGACACCGGCATACTCTGCGACATCGTATAACG
TTACTGGTTTCACATTCACCACCCTGAATTGACTCTCTTCCGGGCGCTATCATGCCATACCGCGAAAGGT
TTTGCGCCATTCGATGGTGTCCGGGATCTCGACGCTCTCCCTTATGCGACTCCTGCATTAGGAAGCAGCC
CAGTAGTAGGTTGAGGCCGTTGAGCACCGCCGCCGCAAGGAATGGTGCATGCAAGGAGATGGCGCCCAAC
AGTCCCCCGGCCACGGGGCCTGCCACCATACCCACGCCGAAACAAGCGCTCATGAGCCCGAAGTGGCGAG
CCCGATCTTCCCCATCGGTGATGTCGGCGATATAGGCGCCAGCAACCGCACCTGTGGCGCCGGTGATGCC
GGCCACGATGCGTCCGGCGTAGAGGATCGAGATCTCGATCCCGCGAAATTAATACGACTCACTATAGGGG
AATTGTGAGCGGATAACAATTCCCCACTAGTAATAATTTTGTTTAACTTTAAGAAGGAGATATACCATGG
AAACTGAAGAAGGTAAACTGGTAATCTGGATTAACGGCGATAAAGGCTATAACGGTCTCGCTGAAGTCGG
TAAGAAATTCGAGAAAGATACCGGAATTAAAGTCACCGTTGAGCATCCGGATAAACTGGAAGAGAAATTC
CCACAGGTTGCGGCAACTGGCGATGGCCCTGACATTATCTTCTGGGCACACGACCGCTTTGGTGGCTACG
CTCAATCTGGCCTGTTGGCTGAAATCACCCCGGACAAAGCGTTCCAGGACAAGCTGTATCCGTTTACCTG
GGATGCCGTACGTTACAACGGCAAGCTGATTGCTTACCCGATCGCTGTTGAAGCGTTATCGCTGATTTAT
AACAAAGACCTGCTGCCGAACCCGCCAAAAACCTGGGAAGAGATCCCGGCGCTGGATAAAGAACTGAAAG
CGAAAGGTAAGAGCGCCCTGATGTTCAACCTGCAAGAACCGTACTTCACCTGGCCGCTGATTGCTGCTGA
CGGGGGTTATGCGTTCAAGTATGAAAACGGCAAGTACGACATTAAAGACGTGGGCGTGGATAACGCTGGC
GCGAAAGCGGGTCTGACCTTCCTGGTTGACCTGATTAAAAACAAACACATGAATGCAGACACCGATTACT
CCATCGCAGAAGCTGCCTTTAATAAAGGCGAAACAGCGATGACCATCAACGGCCCGTGGGCATGGTCCAA
CATCGACACCAGCAAAGTGAATTATGGTGTAACGGTACTGCCGACCTTCAAGGGTCAACCATCCAAACCG
TTCGTTGGCGTGCTGAGCGCAGGTATTAACGCCGCCAGTCCGAACAAAGAGCTGGCAAAAGAGTTCCTCG
AAAACTATCTGCTGACTGATGAAGGTCTGGAAGCGGTTAATAAAGACAAACCGCTGGGTGCCGTAGCGCT
GAAGTCTTACGAGGAAGAGTTGGCGAAAGATCCACGTATTGCCGCCACGATGGAAAACGCCCAGAAAGGT
GAAATCATGCCGAACATCCCGCAGATGTCCGCTTTCTGGTATGCCGTGCGTACTGCGGTGATCAACGCCG
CCAGCGGTCGTCAGACTGTCGATGAAGCCCTTAAAGACGCGCAGACTGGTACCGGCAGCGGCCTGGAAGT
TCTGTTCCAGGGGCCCCATATGAAGAGCTATACCGAGTCCCGCCTGATGGACATTCGCAACGGGATGTTC
AATGCCCTGATGCACAGGTCCAAGGAGAGCTTTGTGATGCCTCGCATCGCCACCTGCGACGACATTGAGT
TGGAGGGAAGGCTTCGCCGCATGAATATTTGGCGCACCGCTAGCATGCAGTACAAACTTATCCTGAACGG
TAAAACCCTGAAAGGTGAAACCACCACCGAAGCTGTTGACGCTGCTACCGCGGAAAAAGTTTTCAAACAG
TACGCTAACGACAACGGTGTTGACGGTGAATGGACCTACGACGACGCTACCAAAACCTACACCGTAACGG
AATGAGTTGGCTGCTGCCACCGCTGAGCAATAACTAGCATAACCCCTTGGGGCCTCTAAACGGGTCTTGA
GGGGTTTTTTGCTGAAAGGAGGAACTATATCCGGATATCCCGCAAGAGGCCCGGCAGTACCGGCATAACC
AAGCCTATGCCTACAGCATCCAGGGTGACGGTGCCGAGGATGACGATGAGCGCATTGTTAGATTTCATAC
ACGGTGCCTGACTGCGTTAGCAATTTAACTGTGATAAACTACCGCATTAAAGCTTATCGATGATAAGCTG
TCAAACATGAGAA
Features (pLannotate 1.2.2; 21 found; start..end, strand, type, name):
    104..208     +  promoter       AmpR promoter: bla
    209..1069    +  CDS            AmpR: β-lactamase; bla; confers resistance to ampicillin, carbenicillin, and related antibiotics
   1240..1828    +  rep_origin     ori: high-copy-number ColE1/pMB1/pBR322/pUC origin of replication
   2014..2156    -  misc_feature   bom: basis of mobility region from pBR322
   2258..2449    -  CDS            rop: Rop protein, which maintains plasmids at low copy number; rop
   2466..2846    +  CDS            YPB1_ECOLX: Protein predicted: Swiss-Prot protein existence level 4. From Escherichia coli.
   3088..3712    -  CDS            TcR (fragment): tetracycline efflux protein; tet; confers resistance to tetracycline
   3727..3748    -  protein_bind   CAP binding site: CAP binding activates transcription in the presence of cAMP. E. coli catabolite activator protein
   3761..4843    -  CDS            lacI: lac repressor; lacI; The lac repressor binds to the lac operator to inhibit transcription in E. coli. This inhibition can be relieved by adding lactose or isopropyl-β-D-thiogalactopyranoside (IPTG).
   4844..4921    -  promoter       lacI promoter: lacI
   4929..5208    -  CDS            TcR (fragment): tetracycline efflux protein; tet; confers resistance to tetracycline
   5230..5248    +  promoter       T7 promoter: promoter for bacteriophage T7 RNA polymerase
   5249..5273    +  protein_bind   lac operator: The lac repressor binds to the lac operator to inhibit transcription in E. coli. This inhibition can be relieved by adding lactose or isopropyl-β-D-thiogalactopyranoside (IPTG). lac repressor encoded by lacI
   5288..5310    +  RBS            RBS: efficient ribosome binding site from bacteriophage T7 gene 10 (Olins and Rangwala, 1989)
   5321..6417    +  CDS            MBP (fragment): maltose binding protein from E. coli; malE (mutated); This version of the gene does not encode a signal sequence, so MBP will remain in the cytosol.
   6463..6621    +  CDS            cup (fragment): CUP_DROME - Also known as fs(2)cup. Experimental evidence at protein level: Swiss-Prot protein existence level 1. Adapter protein that plays a central role in localization of transcripts in the oocyte and in young embryos (PubMed:9118812). Maintains RNA targets in a repressed state by promoting their deadenylation and protects deadenylated mRNAs from further degradation (PubMed:21937713). Binds to and recruits eIF-4E to the 3'-UTR of some mRNA targets which prevents interaction between eIF4E1 and eIF4G (PubMed:14685270, PubMed:15465908, PubMed:21081899). This may contribute to translational re
   6631..6788    +  CDS            GB1 (fragment): B1 domain of Streptococcal protein G effective as a solubilizing fusion partner (Cheng and Patel, 2004)
   6793..6816    +  CDS            SET1 (fragment): solubility-enhancement tag derived from T7 phage gene 10B
   6824..6871    +  terminator     T7 terminator: transcription terminator for bacteriophage T7 RNA polymerase
   6894..6998    -  CDS            TcR (fragment): tetracycline efflux protein; tet; confers resistance to tetracycline
   7046..7074    -  promoter       tet promoter: E. coli promoter for tetracycline efflux protein gene
