[The description below was written by a language model from this plasmid's Addgene catalogue record and pLannotate feature annotations shown in this document.]
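Description:
pnEA-NpM-DmCUP_325-376-R329E-GB1_AA is a 7,083 nt bacterial expression plasmid for producing a short mutant fragment of the Drosophila melanogaster protein Cup in E. coli. The catalogue lists the backbone as unknown, but the annotated features show a pBR322-derived, pET-style architecture. It carries a ColE1/pMB1-type origin together with the bom site and the rop gene, which holds copy number down, consistent with the recorded low-copy status. Selection is by ampicillin through the bla gene and its promoter. Several tetracycline resistance fragments and the tet promoter are present only as interrupted remnants of the parental vector and should not confer resistance.

The expression cassette is driven by a T7 promoter followed by a lac operator and the T7 gene 10 ribosome binding site, and it ends at a T7 terminator. A plasmid-borne lacI gene supplies repressor, so transcription depends on a host providing T7 RNA polymerase and can be induced with IPTG. The open reading frame begins with a cytosolic maltose binding protein lacking its signal sequence. This is followed by Cup residues 325–376 carrying the R329E substitution, then the GB1 domain of streptococcal protein G as a C-terminal solubility partner. A short match to a T7 gene 10B-derived solubility tag is annotated just before the terminator. Any protease cleavage site between the tags and the Cup fragment is not annotated.

Cup binds eIF4E and blocks its interaction with eIF4G. The associated study examined the structure of 4E-BP translational inhibitors bound to eIF4E, so this mutant peptide was presumably made for binding or structural experiments. The depositor notes that residue numbering follows a different reference sequence from the one used for the lab's full-length Cup clone.
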