Addgene plasmid #148263: pnEA-NpM-DmCUP_325-376-R329E-GB1_AA
Purpose: Bacterial Expression of DmCup_325-376-R329E
Depositing lab: Elisa Izaurralde. Depositing organization: Max Planck Institute for Developmental Biology. Publication: Molecular architecture of 4E-BP translational inhibitors bound to eIF4E. Peter D, Igreja C, Weber R, Wohlbold L, Weiler C, Ebertsch L, Weichenrieder O, Izaurralde E. Mol Cell. 2015 Mar 19;57(6):1074-87. doi: 10.1016/j.molcel.2015.01.017. Epub 2015 Feb 19. PubMed 25702871.
Backbone
  Vector backbone: Unknown
  Vector type: Bacterial Expression
Growth in bacteria
  Bacterial resistance: Ampicillin, 100 μg/mL
  Growth temperature: 37°C
  Growth strain: DH5alpha
  Copy number: Low Copy
Gene/Insert
  Gene/Insert name: DmCup_325-376-R329E
  Species: D. melanogaster (fly)
  Entrez Gene: cup (a.k.a. Dmel_CG11181, CG11181, CUP, Cup, DmCup, Dmel\CG11181, fs(1)cup, fs(2)cup, i239)
  Cloning method: Unknown
Terms and licenses: Academic/Nonprofit Terms; Industry Terms: Not Available to Industry
Depositor comments: ATTENTION: new reference, that is NOT the same reference as our full length clone has. NCBI:NM_078769.3 (length AA 1117) Plasmids from this collection were made available to the research community and donated after the lab closed. Please note that the sequence provided by the depositing laboratory may be theoretical/predicted or based on Sanger sequencing results. There may be discrepancies between sequencing results obtained by Addgene and the depositor sequence. If an Addgene verified sequence is not available, please contact before placing your order to request that our lab fully sequence the plasmid.
How to cite: pnEA-NpM-DmCUP_325-376-R329E-GB1_AA was a gift from Elisa Izaurralde (Addgene plasmid # 148263 ; http://n2t.net/addgene:148263 ; RRID:Addgene_148263)
